Addgene plasmid #50377: pME-puro-Venus-FLAG-CD59
Purpose: Express Venus and FLAG-tagged human CD59, a GPI-AP in mammalian cells
Depositing lab: Reika Watanabe. Depositing organization: University of Geneva. Publication: Exit of GPI-anchored proteins from the ER differs in yeast and mammalian cells. Rivier AS, Castillon GA, Michon L, Fukasawa M, Romanova-Michaelides M, Jaensch N, Hanada K, Watanabe R. Traffic. 2010 Aug;11(8):1017-33. doi: 10.1111/j.1600-0854.2010.01081.x. Epub 2010 May 11. PubMed 20477992.
Backbone
  Vector backbone: pME-puro-FLAG-CD59
  Backbone size w/o insert (bp): 5500
  Total vector size (bp): 6200
  Modifications to backbone: Venus was amplified by PCR from pBS7 (Yeast Resource Center) using upper and lower primers both containing SbfI sites and integrated into the pME-puro-FLAG-CD59 plasmid at the SbfI site.
  Vector type: Mammalian Expression
  Selectable markers: Puromycin
Growth in bacteria
  Bacterial resistance: Ampicillin, 100 μg/mL
  Growth temperature: 37°C
  Growth strain: DH5alpha
  Copy number: High Copy
Gene/Insert
  Gene/Insert name: Venus (alt name: Venus-FLAG-CD59)
  Species: Synthetic
  Insert size (bp): 700
  Promoter: SR alpha
  Cloning method: Restriction Enzyme; 5′ cloning site SbfI (not destroyed); 3′ cloning site SbfI (not destroyed)
  Sequencing primers: 5′ agtaaaggagaagaacttttc; 3′ tttgtatagttcatccatgcc
Terms and licenses: Academic/Nonprofit Terms; Industry Terms: Not Available to Industry
Depositor comments: Please click View Sequences link for full plasmid sequence of vector backbone pME-puro-FLAG-CD59.
How to cite: pME-puro-Venus-FLAG-CD59 was a gift from Reika Watanabe (Addgene plasmid # 50377 ; http://n2t.net/addgene:50377 ; RRID:Addgene_50377)
