[The description below was written by a language model from this plasmid's Addgene catalogue record.]
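Description:
pME-puro-Venus-FLAG-CD59 is a mammalian expression plasmid of about 6.2 kb that produces human CD59, a glycosylphosphatidylinositol-anchored protein (GPI-AP), carrying both a Venus fluorescent protein and a FLAG epitope. It was derived from the roughly 5.5 kb parent vector pME-puro-FLAG-CD59 by PCR-amplifying the approximately 700 bp Venus coding sequence from a yeast tagging plasmid with primers bearing SbfI sites, then inserting it at the SbfI site of the parent. Both flanking SbfI sites are retained. Because the same enzyme was used at both ends, the insertion was not directional. The construct name suggests the order Venus, FLAG, CD59, but the record does not describe the exact position of the tags relative to the CD59 signal peptide or GPI attachment signal.

Expression is driven by the SR alpha promoter, a composite SV40 early promoter/HTLV-1 LTR element that gives strong constitutive transcription in many mammalian cell lines. A puromycin resistance marker allows selection of transfected mammalian cells, while ampicillin resistance supports propagation in E. coli as a high-copy plasmid. The origin of replication and polyadenylation signals are not specified in the record. The depositor notes that the full sequence provided is that of the parent backbone rather than this Venus-containing derivative.

The fusion serves as a fluorescent, epitope-tagged model GPI-AP: Venus permits imaging of the protein in cells, and FLAG permits antibody-based detection or immunoprecipitation. The associated work concerned the exit of GPI-anchored proteins from the endoplasmic reticulum in mammalian cells compared with yeast, consistent with use as a secretory-pathway trafficking reporter.
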