>Addgene plasmid #50377 | pME-puro-Venus-FLAG-CD59 | depositor partial sequence | sequence record 75239 | backbone
AAGCTTCGACCTCGAAATTCTACCGGGTAGGGGAGGCGCTTTTCCCAAGGCAGTCTGGAGCATGCGCTTT
AGCAGCCCCGCTGGGCACTTGGCGCTACACAAGTGGCCTCTGGCCTCGCACACATTCCACATCCACCGGT
AGGCGCCAACCGGCTCCGTTCTTTGGTGGCCCCTTCGCGCCACCTTCTACTCCTCCCCTAGTCAGGAAGT
TCCCCCCCGCCCCGCAGCTCGCGTCGTGCAGGACGTGACAAATGGAAGTAGCACGTCTCACTAGTCTCGT
GCAGATGGACAGCACCGCTGAGCAATGGAAGCGGGTAGGCCTTTGGGGCAGCGGCCAATAGCAGCTTTGC
TCCTTCGCTTTCTGGGCTCAGAGGCTGGGAAGGGGTGGGTCCGGGGGCGGGCTCAGGGGCGGGCTCAGGG
GCGGGGCGGGCGCCCGAAGGTCCTCCGGAGGCCCGGCATTCTGCACGCTTCAAAAGCGCACGTCTGCCGC
GCTGTTCTCCTCTTCCTCATCTCCGGGCCTTTCGACCTGCATCCATCTAGATCAGCTTACCATGACCGAG
TACAAGCCCACGGTGCGCCTCGCCACCCGCGACGACGTCCCCAGGGCCGTACGCACCCTCGCCGCCGCGT
TCGCCGACTACCCCGCCACGCGCCACACCGTCGATCCGGACCGCCACATCGAGCGGGTCACCGAGCTGCA
AGAACTCTTCCTCACGCGCGTCGGGCTCGACATCGGCAAGGTGTGGGTCGCGGACGACGGCGCCGCGGTG
GCGGTCTGGACCACGCCGGAGAGCGTCGAAGCGGGGGCGGTGTTCGCCGAGATCGGCCCGCGCATGGCCG
AGTTGAGCGGTTCCCGGCTGGCCGCGCAGCAACAGATGGAAGGCCTCCTGGCGCCGCACCGGCCCAAGGA
GCCCGCGTGGTTCCTGGCCACCGTCGGCGTCTCGCCCGACCACCAGGGCAAGGGTCTGGGCAGCGCCGTC
GTGCTCCCCGGAGTGGAGGCGGCCGAGCGCGCCGGGGTGCCCGCCTTCCTGGAGACCTCCGCGCCCCGCA
ACCTCCCCTTCTACGAGCGGCTCGGCTTCACCGTCACCGCCGACGTCGAGGTGCCCGAAGGACCGCGCAC
CTGGTGCATGACCCGCAAGCCCGGTGCCTGACGCCCGCCCCACGACCCGCAGCGCCCGACCGAAAGGAGC
GCACGACCCCATGCAGGGATGCAGAAATTGATGATCTATTAAACAATAAAGATGTCCACTAAAATGGAAG
TTTTTCCTGTCATACTTTGTTAAGAAGGGTGAGAACAGAGTACCTACATTTTGAATGGAAGGATTGGAGC
TACGGGGGTGGGGGTGGGGTGGGATTAGATAAATGCCTGCTCTTTACTGAAGGCTCTTTACTATTGCTTT
ATGATAATGTTTCATAGTTGGATATCATAATTTAAACAAGCAAAACCAAATTAAGGGCCAGCTCATTCCT
CCCACTCATGATCTATAGATCTATAGATCTCTCGTGGGATCATTGTTTTTCTCTTGATTCCCACTTTGTG
GTTCTAAGTACTGTGGTTTCCAAATGTGTCAGTTTCATAGCCTGAAGAACGAGATCAGCAGCCTCTGTTC
CACATACACTTCATTCTCAGTATTGTTTTGCCAAGTTCTAATTCCATCAGAAGCTGGTCGAAGCTTGGCT
GTGGAATGTGTGTCAGTTAGGGTGTGGAAAGTCCCCAGGCTCCCCAGCAGGCAGAAGTATGCAAAGCATG
CATCTCAATTAGTCAGCAACCAGGTGTGGAAAGTCCCCAGGCTCCCCAGCAGGCAGAAGTATGCAAAGCA
TGCATCTCAATTAGTCAGCAACCATAGTCCCGCCCCTAACTCCGCCCATCCCGCCCCTAACTCCGCCCAG
TTCCGCCCATTCTCCGCCCCATGGCTGACTAATTTTTTTTATTTATGCAGAGGCCGAGGCCGCCTCGGCC
TCTGAGCTATTCCAGAAGTAGTGAGGAGGCTTTTTTGGAGGCCTAGGCTTTTGCAAAAAGCTCCTCCGAT
CGAGGGGCTCGCATCTCTCCTTCACGCGCCCGCCGCCCTACCTGAGGCCGCCATCCACGCCGGTTGAGTC
GCGTTCTGCCGCCTCCCGCCTGTGGTGCCTCCTGAACTGCGTCCGCCGTCTAGGTAAGTTTAAAGCTCAG
GTCGAGACCGGGCCTTTGTCCGGCGCTCCCTTGGAGCCTACCTAGACTCAGCCGGCTCTCCACGCTTTGC
CTGACCCTGCTTGCTCAACTCTACGTCTTTGTTTCGTTTTCTGTTCTGCGCCGTTACAGATCCAAGCTCT
GAAAAACCAGAAAGTTAACTGGTAAGTTTAGTCTTTTTGTCTTTTATTTCAGGTCCCGGATCCGGTGGTG
CAAATCAAAGAACTGCTCCTCAGTGGATGTTGCCTTTACTTCTAGGCCTGTACGGAAGTGTTACTTCTGC
TCTAAAAGCTGCGGAATTCCACCATGGGAATCCAAGGAGGGTCTGTCCTGTTCGGGCTGCTGCTCGTCCT
GGCTGTCTTCTGCCATTCAGGTCATAGCCTGCAGGACTACAAGGACGACGATGACAAGCTTCAGTGCTAC
AACTGTCCTAACCCAACTGCTGACTGCAAAACAGCCGTCAATTGTTCATCTGATTTTGATGCGTGTCTCA
TTACCAAAGCTGGGTTACAAGTGTATAACAAGTGTTGGAAGTTTGAGCATTGCAATTTCAACGACGTCAC
AACCCGCTTGAGGGAAAATGAGCTAACGTACTACTGCTGCAAGAAGGACCTGTGTAACTTTAACGAACAG
CTCGAGAATGGTGGGACATCCTTATCAGAGAAAACAGTTCTTCTGCTGGTGACTCCATTTCTGGCAGCAG
CCTGGAGCCTTCATCCCTAAGCGGCCGCTAGACTAGTCTAGAGAAAAAACCTCCCACACCTCCCCCTGAA
CCTGAAACATAAAATGAATGCAATTGTTGTTGTTAACTTGTTTATTGCAGCTTATAATGGTTACAAATAA
AGCAATAGCATCACAAATTTCACAAATAAAGCATTTTTTTCACTGCATTCTAGTTGTGGTTTGTCCAAAC
TCATCAATGTATCTTATCATGTCTGGATCCCCGGGTACCGAGCTCGAATTAATTCCTCTTCCGCTTCCTC
GCTCACTGACTCGCTGCGCTCGGTCGTTCGGCTGCGGCGAGCGGTATCAGCTCACTCAAAGGCGGTAATA
CGGTTATCCACAGAATCAGGGGATAACGCAGGAAAGAACATGTGAGCAAAAGGCCAGCAAAAGGCCAGGA
ACCGTAAAAAGGCCGCGTTGCTGGCGTTTTTCCATAGGCTCCGCCCCCCTGACGAGCATCACAAAAATCG
ACGCTCAAGTCAGAGGTGGCGAAACCCGACAGGACTATAAAGATACCAGGCGTTTCCCCCTGGAAGCTCC
CTCGTGCGCTCTCCTGTTCCGACCCTGCCGCTTACCGGATACCTGTCCGCCTTTCTCCCTTCGGGAAGCG
TGGCGCTTTCTCAATGCTCACGCTGTAGGTATCTCAGTTCGGTGTAGGTCGTTCGCTCCAAGCTGGGCTG
TGTGCACGAACCCCCCGTTCAGCCCGACCGCTGCGCCTTATCCGGTAACTATCGTCTTGAGTCCAACCCG
GTAAGACACGACTTATCGCCACTGGCAGCAGCCACTGGTAACAGGATTAGCAGAGCGAGGTATGTAGGCG
GTGCTACAGAGTTCTTGAAGTGGTGGCCTAACTACGGCTACACTAGAAGGACAGTATTTGGTATCTGCGC
TCTGCTGAAGCCAGTTACCTTCGGAAAAAGAGTTGGTAGCTCTTGATCCGGCAAACAAACCACCGCTGGT
AGCGGTGGTTTTTTTGTTTGCAAGCAGCAGATTACGCGCAGAAAAAAAGGATCTCAAGAAGATCCTTTGA
TCTTTTCTACGGGGTCTGACGCTCAGTGGAACGAAAACTCACGTTAAGGGATTTTGGTCATGAGATTATC
AAAAAGGATCTTCACCTAGATCCTTTTAAATTAAAAATGAAGTTTTAAATCAATCTAAAGTATATATGAG
TAAACTTGGTCTGACAGTTACCAATGCTTAATCAGTGAGGCACCTATCTCAGCGATCTGTCTATTTCGTT
CATCCATAGTTGCCTGACTCCCCGTCGTGTAGATAACTACGATACGGGAGGGCTTACCATCTGGCCCCAG
TGCTGCAATGATACCGCGAGACCCACGCTCACCGGCTCCAGATTTATCAGCAATAAACCAGCCAGCCGGA
AGGGCCGAGCGCAGAAGTGGTCCTGCAACTTTATCCGCCTCCATCCAGTCTATTAATTGTTGCCGGGAAG
CTAGAGTAAGTAGTTCGCCAGTTAATAGTTTGCGCAACGTTGTTGCCATTGCTACAGGCATCGTGGTGTC
ACGCTCGTCGTTTGGTATGGCTTCATTCAGCTCCGGTTCCCAACGATCAAGGCGAGTTACATGATCCCCC
ATGTTGTGCAAAAAAGCGGTTAGCTCCTTCGGTCCTCCGATCGTTGTCAGAAGTAAGTTGGCCGCAGTGT
TATCACTCATGGTTATGGCAGCACTGCATAATTCTCTTACTGTCATGCCATCCGTAAGATGCTTTTCTGT
GACTGGTGAGTACTCAACCAAGTCATTCTGAGAATAGTGTATGCGGCGACCGAGTTGCTCTTGCCCGGCG
TCAATACGGGATAATACCGCGCCACATAGCAGAACTTTAAAAGTGCTCATCATTGGAAAACGTTCTTCGG
GGCGAAAACTCTCAAGGATCTTACCGCTGTTGAGATCCAGTTCGATGTAACCCACTCGTGCACCCAACTG
ATCTTCAGCATCTTTTACTTTCACCAGCGTTTCTGGGTGAGCAAAAACAGGAAGGCAAAATGCCGCAAAA
AAGGGAATAAGGGCGACACGGAAATGTTGAATACTCATACTCTTCCTTTTTCAATATTATTGAAGCATTT
ATCAGGGTTATTGTCTCATGAGCGGATACATATTTGAATGTATTTAGAAAAATAAACAAATAGGGGTTCC
GCGCACATTTCCCCGAAAAGTGCCACCTGAAATTGTAAACGTTAATATTTTGTTAAAATTCGCGTTAAAT
TTTTGTTAAATCAGCTCATTTTTTAACCAATAGGCCGAAATCGGCAAAATCCCTTATAAATCAAAAGAAT
AGACCGAGATAGGGT
[37 nt withheld, positions 5196-5232]
AAAGAACGTGGACTCCAACGTCAAAGG
[49 nt withheld, positions 5260-5308]
T
[91 nt withheld, positions 5310-5400]
G
[124 nt withheld, positions 5402-5525]
CCCATTCGCCA
