>Addgene plasmid #50377 | pME-puro-Venus-FLAG-CD59 | addgene partial sequence | sequence record 77882 | SV40pA-R 5'-GAAATTTGTGATGCTATTGC-3'
CAAGTTAACAACAACAATTGCATTCATTTTATGTTTCAGGTTCAGGGGGAGGTGTGGGAGGTTTTTTCTC
TAGACTAGTCTAGCGGCCGCTTAGGGATGAAGGCTCCAGGCTGCTGCCAGAAATGGAGTCACCAGCAGAA
GAACTGTTTTCTCTGATAAGGATGTCCCACCATTCTCGAGCTGTTCGTTAAAGTTACACAGGTCCTTCTT
GCAGCAGTAGTACGTTAGCTCATTTTCCCTCAAGCGGGTTGTGACGTCGTTGAAATTGCAATGCTCAAAC
TTCCAACACTTGTTATACACTTGTAACCCAGCTTTGGTAATGAGACACGCATCAAAATCAGATGAACAAT
TGACGGCTGTTTTGCAGTCAGCAGTTGGGTTAGGACAGTTGTAGCACTGAAGCTTGTCATCGTCGTCCTT
GTAGTCCTGCAGGGCTTTGTATAGTTCATCCATGCCATGTGTAATCCCAGCAGCTGTTACAAACTCAAGA
AGGACCATGTGGTCTCTCTTTTCGTTGGGATCTTTCGAAAGGGCAGATTGATAGGACAGGTAATGGTTGT
CTGGTAAAAGGACAGGGCCATCGCCAATTGGAGTATTTTGTTGATAATGGTCTGCTAGTTGAACACCTCC
ATCTTCAATGTTGTGTCTAATTTTGAAGTTAGCTTTGATTCCATTCTTTTGTTTGTCTGCAGTGATGTAT
ACATTGTGTGAGTTATAGTTGTATTCCAATTTGTGTCCAAGAATGTTTCCATCTTCTTTAAAATCAATAC
CTTTTAACTCGATTCTATTAACAAGGGTATCACCTTCAAACTTGACTTCAGCACGTGTCTTGTAGTTCCC
GTCATCTTTGAAAAATATAGTTCTTTCCTGTACATAACCTTCGGGCATGGCACTCTTGAAAAAGTCATGC
CGTTTCATATGATCTGGGTATCTAGCAAAGCACATTA
