>Addgene plasmid #50377 | pME-puro-Venus-FLAG-CD59 | addgene partial sequence | sequence record 78427 | pcDL-F 5'-GTTGCCTTTACTTCTAGGCCT-3'
GCTGCGGATTCCACCATGGGAATCCAAGGAGGGTCTGTCCTGTTCGGGCTGCTGCTCGTCCTGGCTGTCT
TCTGCCATTCAGGTCATAGCCTGCAGGGCAGTAAAGGAGAAGAACTTTTCACTGGAGTTGTCCCAATTCT
TGTTGAATTAGATGGTGATGTTAATGGGCACAAATTTTCTGTCAGTGGAGAGGGTGAAGGTGATGCAACA
TACGGAAAACTTACCCTTAAATTGATTTGCACTACTGGAAAACTACCTGTTCCATGGCCAACACTTGTCA
CTACTTTGGGTTATGGTCTAATGTGCTTTGCTAGATACCCAGATCATATGAAACGGCATGACTTTTTCAA
GAGTGCCATGCCCGAAGGTTATGTACAGGAAAGAACTATATTTTTCAAAGATGACGGGAACTACAAGACA
CGTGCTGAAGTCAAGTTTGAAGGTGATACCCTTGTTAATAGAATCGAGTTAAAAGGTATTGATTTTAAAG
AAGATGGAAACATTCTTGGACACAAATTGGAATACAACTATAACTCACACAATGTATACATCACTGCAGA
CAAACAAAAGAATGGAATCAAAGCTAACTTCAAAATTAGACACAACATTGAAGATGGAGGTGTTCAACTA
GCAGACCATTATCAACAAAATACTCCAATTGGCGATGGCCCTGTCCTTTTACCAGACAACCATTACCTGT
CCTATCAATCTGCCCTTTCGAAAGATCCCAACGAAAAGAGAGACCACATGGTCCTTCTTGAGTTTGTAAC
AGCTGCTGGGATTACACATGGCATGGATGAACTATACAAAGCCCTGC
